Addgene plasmid #201364: M_NLS 27kDa
Purpose: Nucleocytoplasmic transport probe
Depositing lab: Pere Roca-Cusachs. Depositing organization: Institut de Bioenginyeria de Catalunya (IBEC). Publication: Mechanical force application to the nucleus regulates nucleocytoplasmic transport. Andreu I, Granero-Moya I, Chahare NR, Clein K, Molina-Jordan M, Beedle AEM, Elosegui-Artola A, Abenza JF, Rossetti L, Trepat X, Raveh B, Roca-Cusachs P. Nat Cell Biol. 2022 Jun;24(6):896-905. doi: 10.1038/s41556-022-00927-7. Epub 2022 Jun 9. PubMed 35681009.
Backbone
  Vector backbone: pEGFP-C3
  Vector type: Mammalian Expression
Growth in bacteria
  Bacterial resistance: Kanamycin, 50 μg/mL
  Growth temperature: 37°C
  Growth strain: DH5alpha
  Copy number: High Copy
Gene/Insert
  Gene/Insert name: (NLS)SV40A5-EGFP
  Species: Synthetic
  Cloning method: Ligation Independent Cloning
Terms and licenses: Academic/Nonprofit Terms; Industry Terms: Not Available to Industry
Depositor comments: Internal lab code: IG064/P524
How to cite: M_NLS 27kDa was a gift from Pere Roca-Cusachs (Addgene plasmid # 201364 ; http://n2t.net/addgene:201364 ; RRID:Addgene_201364)
