[The description below was written by a language model from this plasmid's Addgene catalogue record and pLannotate feature annotations shown in this document.]
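Description:
M_NLS 27kDa is a mammalian expression plasmid built on the pEGFP-C3 backbone that encodes a small fluorescent probe for studying nucleocytoplasmic transport. It is propagated in E. coli from a high-copy ColE1/pUC-type origin under kanamycin selection. The single NeoR/KanR (Tn5 aminoglycoside phosphotransferase) gene is preceded by both a bacterial bla promoter and the SV40 enhancer/early promoter and is followed by an HSV TK polyadenylation signal. The same marker can therefore provide G418 resistance in mammalian cells. An f1 origin is also present, a standard backbone element that allows single-stranded DNA production.

The payload is a synthetic insert recorded as (NLS)SV40A5-EGFP, driven by the human CMV immediate early enhancer and promoter. The name indicates EGFP fused to a nuclear localization signal derived from the SV40 sequence, and "A5" presumably denotes a variant of that signal, though the record does not define it. The NLS is not annotated in the feature table, so its position relative to the EGFP coding sequence cannot be read from the record. The "27kDa" in the name matches the approximate mass of EGFP, suggesting a probe with little bulk beyond the fluorescent protein. "M_NLS" may mark one member of a series differing in NLS strength or cargo size, but this is not stated.

Downstream of EGFP the automated annotation finds fragments resembling a His tag, a SET1 solubility tag and a T7 terminator, followed by only a fragment of the SV40 poly(A) signal. These look like remnants carried over from the ligation-independent cloning, and whether any of them are translated is not stated. The construct is used by expressing it in cells and imaging how the fluorescence distributes between nucleus and cytoplasm as a readout of nuclear import. The associated work examined how mechanical force applied to the nucleus regulates such transport.
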