Features (pLannotate 1.2.2; 16 found; start..end, strand, type, name):
     23..326     +  enhancer       CMV enhancer: human cytomegalovirus immediate early enhancer
    327..530     +  promoter       CMV promoter: human cytomegalovirus (CMV) immediate early promoter
    617..1333    +  CDS            EGFP: the original enhanced GFP (Yang et al., 1996) mammalian codon-optimized
   1384..1401    +  CDS            9xHis (fragment): 9xHis affinity tag
   1411..1460    +  CDS            SET1 (fragment): solubility-enhancement tag derived from T7 phage gene 10B
   1468..1515    +  terminator     T7 terminator: transcription terminator for bacteriophage T7 RNA polymerase
   1540..1571    +  polyA_signal   SV40 poly(A) signal (fragment): SV40 polyadenylation signal
   1605..2033    -  rep_origin     f1 ori (sequence partly withheld): f1 bacteriophage origin of replication; arrow indicates direction of (+) strand synthesis
   2060..2164    +  promoter       AmpR promoter: bla
   2166..2523    +  promoter       SV40 promoter: SV40 enhancer and early promoter
   2558..3352    +  CDS            NeoR/KanR: aminoglycoside phosphotransferase from Tn5; aph(3')-II (or nptII); confers resistance to neomycin, kanamycin, and G418 (Geneticin®)
   3373..3525    +  CDS            ble (fragment): BLE_KLEPN - Experimental evidence at protein level: Swiss-Prot protein existence level 1. Binding protein with a strong affinity to the bleomycin family of antibiotics. Binds to CL990; an antimitotic-antibiotic compound. From Klebsiella pneumoniae.
   3584..3631    +  polyA_signal   HSV TK poly(A) signal: herpes simplex virus thymidine kinase polyadenylation signal (Cole and Stacy, 1985)
   3722..3738    -  polyA_signal   bGH poly(A) signal (fragment): bovine growth hormone polyadenylation signal
   3960..4548    +  rep_origin     ori: high-copy-number ColE1/pMB1/pBR322/pUC origin of replication
   4663..4700    +  enhancer       CMV enhancer (fragment): human cytomegalovirus immediate early enhancer
>Addgene plasmid #201364 | M_NLS 27kDa | addgene full sequence | sequence record 400589 | Addgene NGS Result
ATAGCCCATATATGGAGTTCCGCGTTACATAACTTACGGTAAATGGCCCGCCTGGCTGACCGCCCAACGA
CCCCCGCCCATTGACGTCAATAATGACGTATGTTCCCATAGTAACGCCAATAGGGACTTTCCATTGACGT
CAATGGGTGGAGTATTTACGGTAAACTGCCCACTTGGCAGTACATCAAGTGTATCATATGCCAAGTACGC
CCCCTATTGACGTCAATGACGGTAAATGGCCCGCCTGGCATTATGCCCAGTACATGACCTTATGGGACTT
TCCTACTTGGCAGTACATCTACGTATTAGTCATCGCTATTACCATGGTGATGCGGTTTTGGCAGTACATC
AATGGGCGTGGATAGCGGTTTGACTCACGGGGATTTCCAAGTCTCCACCCCATTGACGTCAATGGGAGTT
TGTTTTGGCACCAAAATCAACGGGACTTTCCAAAATGTCGTAACAACTCCGCCCCATTGACGCAAATGGG
CGGTAGGCGTGTACGGTGGGAGGTCTATATAAGCAGAGCTGGTTTAGTGAACCGTCAGATCCGCTAGCGC
TACCGGTCGCCACCATGGGCCCAAAAAAGAAAGCCAAAGTTGGAGGCGGGGGCAGCGTGAGCAAGGGCGA
GGAGCTGTTCACCGGGGTGGTGCCCATCCTGGTCGAGCTGGACGGCGACGTAAACGGCCACAAGTTCAGC
GTGTCCGGCGAGGGCGAGGGCGATGCCACCTACGGCAAGCTGACCCTGAAGTTCATCTGCACCACCGGCA
AGCTGCCCGTGCCCTGGCCCACCCTCGTGACCACCCTGACCTACGGCGTGCAGTGCTTCAGCCGCTACCC
CGACCACATGAAGCAGCACGACTTCTTCAAGTCCGCCATGCCCGAAGGCTACGTCCAGGAGCGCACCATC
TTCTTCAAGGACGACGGCAACTACAAGACCCGCGCCGAGGTGAAGTTCGAGGGCGACACCCTGGTGAACC
GCATCGAGCTGAAGGGCATCGACTTCAAGGAGGACGGCAACATCCTGGGGCACAAGCTGGAGTACAACTA
CAACAGCCACAACGTCTATATCATGGCCGACAAGCAGAAGAACGGCATCAAGGTGAACTTCAAGATCCGC
CACAACATCGAGGACGGCAGCGTGCAGCTCGCCGACCACTACCAGCAGAACACCCCCATCGGCGACGGCC
CCGTGCTGCTGCCCGACAACCACTACCTGAGCACCCAGTCCGCCCTGAGCAAAGACCCCAACGAGAAGCG
CGATCACATGGTCCTGCTGGAGTTCGTGACCGCCGCCGGGATCACTCTCGGCATGGACGAGCTGTACAAG
TAAGTCGACCCGGGTATCCGTATGATGTGCCTGACTACGCATGATATCTCGAGCACCACCACCACCACCA
CTGAGATCCGGCTGCTAACAAAGCCCGAAAGGAAGCTGAGTTGGCTGCTGCCACCGCTGAGCAATAACTA
GCATAACCCCTTGGGGCCTCTAAACGGGTCTTGAGGGGTTTTTTGCTGAAAGGAGGAACTATATCCGGAT
GTGGTTTGTCCAAACTCATCAATGTATCTTAACGCGTAAATTGTAAGCGTTAATATTTTGTTAAAATTCG
CGTTAAATTTTTGTTAAATCAGCTCATTTTTTAACCAATAGGCCGAAATCGGCAAAATCCCTTATAAATC
AAAAGAATAGACCGAGATAGGGT
[37 nt withheld, positions 1704-1740]
AAAGAACGTGGACTCCAACGTCAAAGG
[49 nt withheld, positions 1768-1816]
T
[91 nt withheld, positions 1818-1908]
G
[124 nt withheld, positions 1910-2033]
CAGGTGGCACTTTTCGGGGAAATGTGCGCGGAACCCCTATTTGTTTATTTTTCTAAATACATTCAAATAT
GTATCCGCTCATGAGACAATAACCCTGATAAATGCTTCAATAATATTGAAAAAGGAAGAGTCCTGAGGCG
GAAAGAACCAGCTGTGGAATGTGTGTCAGTTAGGGTGTGGAAAGTCCCCAGGCTCCCCAGCAGGCAGAAG
TATGCAAAGCATGCATCTCAATTAGTCAGCAACCAGGTGTGGAAAGTCCCCAGGCTCCCCAGCAGGCAGA
AGTATGCAAAGCATGCATCTCAATTAGTCAGCAACCATAGTCCCGCCCCTAACTCCGCCCATCCCGCCCC
TAACTCCGCCCAGTTCCGCCCATTCTCCGCCCCATGGCTGACTAATTTTTTTTATTTATGCAGAGGCCGA
GGCCGCCTCGGCCTCTGAGCTATTCCAGAAGTAGTGAGGAGGCTTTTTTGGAGGCCTAGGCTTTTGCAAA
GATCGATCAAGAGACAGGATGAGGATCGTTTCGCATGATTGAACAAGATGGATTGCACGCAGGTTCTCCG
GCCGCTTGGGTGGAGAGGCTATTCGGCTATGACTGGGCACAACAGACAATCGGCTGCTCTGATGCCGCCG
TGTTCCGGCTGTCAGCGCAGGGGCGCCCGGTTCTTTTTGTCAAGACCGACCTGTCCGGTGCCCTGAATGA
ACTGCAAGACGAGGCAGCGCGGCTATCGTGGCTGGCCACGACGGGCGTTCCTTGCGCAGCTGTGCTCGAC
GTTGTCACTGAAGCGGGAAGGGACTGGCTGCTATTGGGCGAAGTGCCGGGGCAGGATCTCCTGTCATCTC
ACCTTGCTCCTGCCGAGAAAGTATCCATCATGGCTGATGCAATGCGGCGGCTGCATACGCTTGATCCGGC
TACCTGCCCATTCGACCACCAAGCGAAACATCGCATCGAGCGAGCACGTACTCGGATGGAAGCCGGTCTT
GTCGATCAGGATGATCTGGACGAAGAGCATCAGGGGCTCGCGCCAGCCGAACTGTTCGCCAGGCTCAAGG
CGAGCATGCCCGACGGCGAGGATCTCGTCGTGACCCATGGCGATGCCTGCTTGCCGAATATCATGGTGGA
AAATGGCCGCTTTTCTGGATTCATCGACTGTGGCCGGCTGGGTGTGGCGGACCGCTATCAGGACATAGCG
TTGGCTACCCGTGATATTGCTGAAGAGCTTGGCGGCGAATGGGCTGACCGCTTCCTCGTGCTTTACGGTA
TCGCCGCTCCCGATTCGCAGCGCATCGCCTTCTATCGCCTTCTTGACGAGTTCTTCTGAGCGGGACTCTG
GGGTTCGAAATGACCGACCAAGCGACGCCCAACCTGCCATCACGAGATTTCGATTCCACCGCCGCCTTCT
ATGAAAGGTTGGGCTTCGGAATCGTTTTCCGGGACGCCGGCTGGATGATCCTCCAGCGCGGGGATCTCAT
GCTGGAGTTCTTCGCCCACCCTAGGGGGAGGCTAACTGAAACACGGAAGGAGACAATACCGGAAGGAACC
CGCGCTATGACGGCAATAAAAAGACAGAATAAAACGCACGGTGTTGGGTCGTTTGTTCATAAACGCGGGG
TTCGGTCCCAGGGCTGGCACTCTGTCGATACCCCACCGAGACCCCATTGGGGCCAATACGCCCGCGTTTC
TTCCTTTTCCCCACCCCACCCCCCAAGTTCGGGTGAAGGCCCAGGGCTCGCAGCCAACGTCGGGGCGGCA
GGCCCTGCCATAGCCTCAGGTTACTCATATATACTTTAGATTGATTTAAAACTTCATTTTTAATTTAAAA
GGATCTAGGTGAAGATCCTTTTTGATAATCTCATGACCAAAATCCCTTAACGTGAGTTTTCGTTCCACTG
AGCGTCAGACCCCGTAGAAAAGATCAAAGGATCTTCTTGAGATCCTTTTTTTCTGCGCGTAATCTGCTGC
TTGCAAACAAAAAAACCACCGCTACCAGCGGTGGTTTGTTTGCCGGATCAAGAGCTACCAACTCTTTTTC
CGAAGGTAACTGGCTTCAGCAGAGCGCAGATACCAAATACTGTTCTTCTAGTGTAGCCGTAGTTAGGCCA
CCACTTCAAGAACTCTGTAGCACCGCCTACATACCTCGCTCTGCTAATCCTGTTACCAGTGGCTGCTGCC
AGTGGCGATAAGTCGTGTCTTACCGGGTTGGACTCAAGACGATAGTTACCGGATAAGGCGCAGCGGTCGG
GCTGAACGGGGGGTTCGTGCACACAGCCCAGCTTGGAGCGAACGACCTACACCGAACTGAGATACCTACA
GCGTGAGCTATGAGAAAGCGCCACGCTTCCCGAAGGGAGAAAGGCGGACAGGTATCCGGTAAGCGGCAGG
GTCGGAACAGGAGAGCGCACGAGGGAGCTTCCAGGGGGAAACGCCTGGTATCTTTATAGTCCTGTCGGGT
TTCGCCACCTCTGACTTGAGCGTCGATTTTTGTGATGCTCGTCAGGGGGGCGGAGCCTATGGAAAAACGC
CAGCAACGCGGCCTTTTTACGGTTCCTGGCCTTTTGCTGGCCTTTTGCTCACATGTTCTTTCCTGCGTTA
TCCCCTGATTCTGTGGATAACCGTATTACCGCCATGCATTAGTTATTAATAGTAATCAATTACGGGGTCA
TTAGTTC
